Addgene plasmid #81130: pEZ06
Purpose: pACSA_J23113_tetR PEZ1_gfp
Depositing lab: Brian Pfleger. Depositing organization: University of Wisconsin, Madison. Publication: Construction of new synthetic biology tools for the control of gene expression in the cyanobacterium Synechococcus sp. strain PCC 7002. Zess EK, Begemann MB, Pfleger BF. Biotechnol Bioeng. 2016 Feb;113(2):424-32. doi: 10.1002/bit.25713. Epub 2015 Sep 3. PubMed 26192329.
Backbone
  Vector backbone: pACSA
  Total vector size (bp): 5742
Growth in bacteria
  Bacterial resistance: Ampicillin, 100 μg/mL
  Growth temperature: 37°C
  Growth strain: DH5alpha
  Copy number: Unknown
Gene/Insert
  Gene/Insert name: GFP
  Promoter: PEZ1
  Cloning method: Gibson Cloning
  Sequencing primers: 5′ GCTTCCGGCTCGTATGTTGTG; 3′ TTGGGTAACGCCAGGGT
Terms and licenses: Academic/Nonprofit Terms; Industry Terms: Not Available to Industry
How to cite: pEZ06 was a gift from Brian Pfleger (Addgene plasmid # 81130 ; http://n2t.net/addgene:81130 ; RRID:Addgene_81130)
