[The description below was written by a language model from this plasmid's Addgene catalogue record and pLannotate feature annotations shown in this document.]
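Description:
pEZ06 is a 5,742 bp bacterial plasmid built on the pACSA backbone by Gibson assembly, carrying a tetracycline-repressor-controlled reporter module developed as a synthetic biology tool for regulating gene expression in the cyanobacterium Synechococcus sp. PCC 7002. It is propagated in E. coli through a high-copy ColE1/pUC-type origin and selected with ampicillin via the β-lactamase gene. An f1 origin, a bom fragment, and remnants of a cloning-vector polylinker region (lacI and lacZα fragments, the lac promoter and operator, and flanking SP6 and T7 promoters) are also annotated. The record lists no cyanobacterial replication origin or additional selection marker. The unannotated stretches on either side of the payload may contain sequences for delivery into the cyanobacterial host, but this is not stated.

The payload consists of two divergently oriented cassettes. On the reverse strand, tetR is fused to a C-terminal LVA-variant ssrA degradation tag, which shortens the repressor's half-life. According to the stated purpose it is driven by the constitutive Anderson-series promoter J23113, which the automated annotation picks up only as a fragment resembling J23119. The tetR cassette is terminated by the rrnB T1 and T7Te terminators. On the forward strand, the PEZ1 promoter drives the reporter and is followed by a T7 terminator. PEZ1 is annotated as two short matches to PLtetO-1, consistent with it carrying tet operator sites. The catalogue calls the reporter GFP, whereas the annotation tool's best match is the green fluorescent protein mAzamiGreen. TetR should repress PEZ1 until a tetracycline-class inducer releases it, so fluorescence reports the inducibility and leakiness of this promoter variant.
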