Features (pLannotate 1.2.2; 22 found; start..end, strand, type, name):
    433..483     -  misc_feature   bom (fragment): basis of mobility region from pBR322
    510..614     +  promoter       AmpR promoter: bla
    615..1475    +  CDS            AmpR: β-lactamase; bla; confers resistance to ampicillin, carbenicillin, and related antibiotics
   1646..2234    +  rep_origin     ori: high-copy-number ColE1/pMB1/pBR322/pUC origin of replication
   2417..2509    +  CDS            lacI (fragment): lac repressor; lacI; The lac repressor binds to the lac operator to inhibit transcription in E. coli. This inhibition can be relieved by adding lactose or isopropyl-β-D-thiogalactopyranoside (IPTG).
   2522..2543    +  protein_bind   CAP binding site: CAP binding activates transcription in the presence of cAMP. E. coli catabolite activator protein
   2558..2588    +  promoter       lac promoter: promoter for the E. coli lac operon
   2596..2612    +  protein_bind   lac operator: The lac repressor binds to the lac operator to inhibit transcription in E. coli. This inhibition can be relieved by adding lactose or isopropyl-β-D-thiogalactopyranoside (IPTG). lac repressor encoded by lacI
   2654..2672    +  promoter       SP6 promoter: promoter for bacteriophage SP6 RNA polymerase
   3232..3259    -  terminator     T7Te terminator: phage T7 early transcription terminator
   3275..3346    -  terminator     rrnB T1 terminator: transcription terminator T1 from the E. coli rrnB gene
   3394..3426    -  CDS            ssrA tag (LVA): C-terminal peptide that mediates degradation in bacteria through the ClpXP and ClpAP proteases (McGinness et al., 2006) mutant LVA variant that confers accelerated degradation under some conditions (Andersen et al., 1998)
   3427..4047    -  CDS            tetR: TETR2_ECOLX - Experimental evidence at protein level: Swiss-Prot protein existence level 1. TetR is the repressor of the tetracycline resistance element; its N-terminal region forms a helix-turn-helix structure and binds DNA. Binding of tetracycline to TetR reduces the repressor affinity for the tetracycline resistance gene (tetA) promoter operator sites. From Escherichia coli.
   4086..4102    -  promoter       J23119(SpeI) promoter (fragment): bacterial promoter (Registry of Standard Biological Parts BBa J23119) modified to end with an SpeI site
   4124..4141    +  promoter       PLtetO-1 promoter (fragment): modified phage lambda PL promoter with tet operator sites (Lutz and Bujard, 1997)
   4152..4172    +  promoter       PLtetO-1 promoter (fragment): modified phage lambda PL promoter with tet operator sites (Lutz and Bujard, 1997)
   4240..4914    +  CDS            mAzamiGreen: mAzamiGreen is a basic (constitutively fluorescent) green fluorescent protein published in 2003, derived from Galaxea fascicularis. It has high acid sensitivity.
   4925..4974    +  CDS            SET1 (fragment): solubility-enhancement tag derived from T7 phage gene 10B
   4982..5029    +  terminator     T7 terminator: transcription terminator for bacteriophage T7 RNA polymerase
   5537..5555    -  promoter       T7 promoter: promoter for bacteriophage T7 RNA polymerase
   5558..5715    +  CDS            lacZα (fragment): LacZα fragment of β-galactosidase; lacZ fragment
   5719..405     +  rep_origin     f1 ori (across the origin) (sequence partly withheld): f1 bacteriophage origin of replication; arrow indicates direction of (+) strand synthesis
>Addgene plasmid #81130 | pEZ06 | depositor full sequence | sequence record 155985 | pEZ06 sequence 5742 bps
[100 nt withheld, positions 1-100]
C
[91 nt withheld, positions 102-192]
A
[49 nt withheld, positions 194-242]
CCTTTGACGTTGGAGTCCACGTTCTTT
[37 nt withheld, positions 270-306]
ACCCTATCTCGGTCTATTCTTTTGATTTATAAGGGATTTTGCCGATTTCGGCCTATTGGTTAAAAAATGA
GCTGATTTAACAAAAATTTAACGCGAATTTTAACAAAATATTAACGCTTACAATTTCCTGATGCGGTATT
TTCTCCTTACGCATCTGTGCGGTATTTCACACCGCATCAGGTGGCACTTTTCGGGGAAATGTGCGCGGAA
CCCCTATTTGTTTATTTTTCTAAATACATTCAAATATGTATCCGCTCATGAGACAATAACCCTGATAAAT
GCTTCAATAATATTGAAAAAGGAAGAGTATGAGTATTCAACATTTCCGTGTCGCCCTTATTCCCTTTTTT
GCGGCATTTTGCCTTCCTGTTTTTGCTCACCCAGAAACGCTGGTGAAAGTAAAAGATGCTGAAGATCAGT
TGGGTGCACGAGTGGGTTACATCGAACTGGATCTCAACAGCGGTAAGATCCTTGAGAGTTTTCGCCCCGA
AGAACGTTTTCCAATGATGAGCACTTTTAAAGTTCTGCTATGTGGCGCGGTATTATCCCGTATTGACGCC
GGGCAAGAGCAACTCGGTCGCCGCATACACTATTCTCAGAATGACTTGGTTGAGTACTCACCAGTCACAG
AAAAGCATCTTACGGATGGCATGACAGTAAGAGAATTATGCAGTGCTGCCATAACCATGAGTGATAACAC
TGCGGCCAACTTACTTCTGACAACGATCGGAGGACCGAAGGAGCTAACCGCTTTTTTGCACAACATGGGG
GATCATGTAACTCGCCTTGATCGTTGGGAACCGGAGCTGAATGAAGCCATACCAAACGACGAGCGTGACA
CCACGATGCCTGTAGCAATGGCAACAACGTTGCGCAAACTATTAACTGGCGAACTACTTACTCTAGCTTC
CCGGCAACAATTAATAGACTGGATGGAGGCGGATAAAGTTGCAGGACCACTTCTGCGCTCGGCCCTTCCG
GCTGGCTGGTTTATTGCTGATAAATCTGGAGCCGGTGAGCGTGGGTCTCGCGGTATCATTGCAGCACTGG
GGCCAGATGGTAAGCCCTCCCGTATCGTAGTTATCTACACGACGGGGAGTCAGGCAACTATGGATGAACG
AAATAGACAGATCGCTGAGATAGGTGCCTCACTGATTAAGCATTGGTAACTGTCAGACCAAGTTTACTCA
TATATACTTTAGATTGATTTAAAACTTCATTTTTAATTTAAAAGGATCTAGGTGAAGATCCTTTTTGATA
ATCTCATGACCAAAATCCCTTAACGTGAGTTTTCGTTCCACTGAGCGTCAGACCCCGTAGAAAAGATCAA
AGGATCTTCTTGAGATCCTTTTTTTCTGCGCGTAATCTGCTGCTTGCAAACAAAAAAACCACCGCTACCA
GCGGTGGTTTGTTTGCCGGATCAAGAGCTACCAACTCTTTTTCCGAAGGTAACTGGCTTCAGCAGAGCGC
AGATACCAAATACTGTTCTTCTAGTGTAGCCGTAGTTAGGCCACCACTTCAAGAACTCTGTAGCACCGCC
TACATACCTCGCTCTGCTAATCCTGTTACCAGTGGCTGCTGCCAGTGGCGATAAGTCGTGTCTTACCGGG
TTGGACTCAAGACGATAGTTACCGGATAAGGCGCAGCGGTCGGGCTGAACGGGGGGTTCGTGCACACAGC
CCAGCTTGGAGCGAACGACCTACACCGAACTGAGATACCTACAGCGTGAGCTATGAGAAAGCGCCACGCT
TCCCGAAGGGAGAAAGGCGGACAGGTATCCGGTAAGCGGCAGGGTCGGAACAGGAGAGCGCACGAGGGAG
CTTCCAGGGGGAAACGCCTGGTATCTTTATAGTCCTGTCGGGTTTCGCCACCTCTGACTTGAGCGTCGAT
TTTTGTGATGCTCGTCAGGGGGGCGGAGCCTATGGAAAAACGCCAGCAACGCGGCCTTTTTACGGTTCCT
GGCCTTTTGCTGGCCTTTTGCTCACATGTTCTTTCCTGCGTTATCCCCTGATTCTGTGGATAACCGTATT
ACCGCCTTTGAGTGAGCTGATACCGCTCGCCGCAGCCGAACGACCGAGCGCAGCGAGTCAGTGAGCGAGG
AAGCGGAAGAGCGCCCAATACGCAAACCGCCTCTCCCCGCGCGTTGGCCGATTCATTAATGCAGCTGGCA
CGACAGGTTTCCCGACTGGAAAGCGGGCAGTGAGCGCAACGCAATTAATGTGAGTTAGCTCACTCATTAG
GCACCCCAGGCTTTACACTTTATGCTTCCGGCTCGTATGTTGTGTGGAATTGTGAGCGGATAACAATTTC
ACACAGGAAACAGCTATGACCATGATTACGCCAAGCTATTTAGGTGACACTATAGAATACTCAAGCTATG
AGGTGACTGCCGCACTCAATGTTCAACCAGATCTAGTGATTATTTCGGGGTTAGCAGCCGATGCGGGCAA
CCTGGTGAAGCAACTGCGAGAATTAGGTTACAACGGCATTATTGTTGGGGGGAACGGCTTAAATACTTCT
AATATTTTCCCCGTCTGCCAAGCAAAATGTGATGGGGTGTTGGTGGCCCAAGCCTACAGTGCCGAGTTAG
ATAATGAGATTAACCGCGCGTTTCGGGACGCCTATTTTCAACAAAACCAAAAAGAGCCGCCCCAATTTAG
TGCCCAGGCTTTTACGGCGATCCAAGTTTTTGTTGAAGCCCTCAGCAGCCTCGATGAAAAAACGCCCTTA
GAAACTCTTGCTCTACCGGACTTGCGACGACAACTGCGGGACGAAATTTTTGCAGGTACCTACGTCACGC
CTTTGGGTGAAATTTCCTTCACAGAGGAAGGGGAAATTGTCCAGAAGGAATTTTTTGTGGCCCAAATTGA
AATGGATGAATCGGGTCAACAGGGGCGTTTCGCCTTCATTGAAACGAACTATAAACGCAGAAAGGCCCAC
CCGAAGGTGAGCCAGTGTGACTCTAGTAGAGAGCGTTCACCGACAAACAACAGATAAAACGAAAGGCCCA
GTCTTTCGACTGAGCCTTTCGTTTTATTTGATGCCTGGCTCTAGTAGTGATCTACACTAGCACTATCAGT
GTTATTAAGCTACTAAAGCGTAGTTTTCGTCGTTTGCAGCGGACCCACTTTCACATTTAAGTTGTTTTTC
TAATCCGCATATGATCAATTCAAGGCCGAATAAGAAGGCTGGCTCTGCACCTTGGTGATCAAATAATTCG
ATAGCTTGTCGTAATAATGGCGGCATACTATCAGTAGTAGGTGTTTCCCTTTCTTCTTTAGCGACTTGAT
GCTCTTGATCTTCCAATACGCAACCTAAAGTAAAATGCCCCACAGCGCTGAGTGCATATAATGCATTCTC
TAGTGAAAAACCTTGTTGGCATAAAAAGGCTAATTGATTTTCGAGAGTTTCATACTGTTTTTCTGTAGGC
CGTGTACCTAAATGTACTTTTGCTCCATCGCGATGACTTAGTAAAGCACATCTAAAACTTTTAGCGTTAT
TACGTAAAAAATCTTGCCAGCTTTCCCCTTCTAAAGGGCAAAAGTGAGTATGGTGCCTATCTAACATCTC
AATGGCTAAGGCGTCGAGCAAAGCCCGCTTATTTTTTACATGCCAATACAATGTAGGCTGCTCTACACCT
AGCTTCTGGGCGAGTTTACGGGTTGTTAAACCTTCGATTCCGACCTCATTAAGCAGCTCTAATGCGCTGT
TAATCACTTTACTTTTATCTAATCTGGACATCTAGTATTTCTCCTCTTTCTCTAGTAGCTAGCATAATCC
CTAGGACTGAGCTAGCCATCAGGGAATTCTTAACAAAATCCCTATCAGTGATAGAACAAGATGTAACATC
CCTATCAGTGATAGAGTATAAAGTTAACTGTGGGATTGCAAAAGGAGCTCCCAACTCATAAAGTCAAGTA
GGAGATTAATCATATGTCGGTCATCAAGCCCGAAATGAAAATTAAACTGCGCATGGAGGGCGCTGTGAAC
GGGCACAAGTTCGTGATCGAAGGTGAAGGCATTGGTAAGCCGTATGAAGGTACTCAAACCCTGGACTTAA
CGGTTAAAGAAGGTGCCCCGTTGCCATTTAGCTACGACATCCTGACACCCGCTTTTCAGTATGGCAATCG
CGCGTTCACCAAGTATCCGAAAGATATTCCGGATTATTTCAAGCAGGCATTCCCGGAAGGATACTCATGG
GAACGCTCGATGACCTACGAAGACCAGGGCATTTGCATTGCCACAAGCGACATCACAATGGAGGGTGATT
GCTTTTTTTACAAAATTCGCTTCGACGGGACAAACTTCCCGCCGAATGGCCCAGTGATGCAGAAAAAGAC
GCTTAAATGGGAACCGTCGACAGAGAAAATGTACGTTCGCGATGGCGTTCTGAAAGGCGATGTTAATATG
GCGCTGCTTCTCGAAGGGGGAGGCCATTACCGTTGTGATTTCAAAACCACATACAAAGCAAAAAAAGATG
TTCGTTTGCCGGACGCGCATGAAGTCGATCACCGCATTGAGATCCTGTCACATGATAAAGATTACAATAA
GGTCCGCCTTTATGAGCACGCTGAGGCCCGCTATTCTATGCTGCCCAGCCAAGCTAAATAAGGATCCGGC
TGCTAACAAAGCCCGAAAGGAAGCTGAGTTGGCTGCTGCCACCGCTGAGCAATAACTAGCATAACCCCTT
GGGGCCTCTAAACGGGTCTTGACGGGTTTTTTGTCTAGAGCGCTCAAGTTGATCGAATGTATGCCCCGGA
TATGACCTAGGGAGATTCTTCTAAAGCGAGCAGGGTTTGCCAAGTGGCGATCGCCTCAGGGAACCATAAC
CAACTTTGTTCGAGGCGGCGGGGGTTGAGCTGGGAACGATCGAGATCTAGGGCGATCGCCCGGAGTTTTT
CGGCTTTCCCTACAAGAATTTCCTGGTCAACGTCGGTGGGTTGCCTTTGGGCCAAATCGTACATACTAAT
CGCCAGGCCCGCATAAATCTCCGCCTGGAGGGCTGGGGGGAAATCCTGGGTCGTTGCCGCCGCTAAGGCT
TCATACCAACGATCATTGGCGGCTTCGTAATCTGCATTGAGGTAATGGACAAAACCCAGGGCCATCAAAA
TTTCGGGGTCGTTGGGCTGTTGGGCTAGGGCCATGTCCCAATTGTCTTGCACCGTGGCGATCGCCGTTGC
TTGGGTTGGCGATGGTGGGACGGCAGCCAAAGTTGTTTGCCAGCATGCGCCCTATAGTGAGTCGTATTAC
AATTCACTGGCCGTCGTTTTACAACGTCGTGACTGGGAAAACCCTGGCGTTACCCAACTTAATCGCCTTG
CAGCACATCCCCCTTTCGCCAGCTGGCGTAATAGCGAAGAGGCCCGCACCGATCGCCCTTCCCAACAGTT
GCGCAGCCTGAATGGCGAATGGACGCGCCCTGTAGCGGCGCATTAA
