>Addgene plasmid #81130 | pEZ06 | addgene partial sequence | sequence record 160118 | Tet-R 5'-GGCGAGTTTACGGGTTGTTA-3'
AGCAGCTCTAATGCGCTGTTAATCACTTTACTTTTATCTAATCTGGACATCTAGTATTTCTCCTCTTTCT
CTAGTAGCTAGCATAATCCCTAGGACTGAGCTAGCCATCAGGGAATTCTTAACAAAATCCCTATCAGTGA
TAGAACAAGATGTAACATCCCTATCAGTGATAGAGTATAAAGTTAACTGTGGGATTGCAAAAGGAGCTCC
CAACTCATAAAGTCAAGTAGGAGATTAATCATATGTCGGTCATCAAGCCCGAAATGAAAATTAAACTGCG
CATGGAGGGCGCTGTGAACGGGCACAAGTTCGTGATCGAAGGTGAAGGCATTGGTAAGCCGTATGAAGGT
ACTCAAACCCTGGACTTAACGGTTAAAGAAGGTGCCCCGTTGCCATTTAGCTACGACATCCTGACACCCG
CTTTTCAGTATGGCAATCGCGCGTTCACCAAGTATCCGAAAGATATTCCGGATTATTTCAAGCAGGCATT
CCCGGAAGGATACTCATGGGAACGCTCGATGACCTACGAAGACCAGGGCATTTGCATTGCCACAAGCGAC
ATCACAATGGAGGGTGATTGCTTTTTTTACAAAATTCGCTTCGACGGGACAAACTTCCCGCCGAATGGCC
CAGTGATGCAGAAAAAGACGCTTAAATGGGAACCGTCGACAGAGAAAATGTACGTTCGCGATGGCGTTCT
GAAAGGCGATGTTAATATGGCGCTGCTTCTCGAAGGGGGAGGCCATTACCGTTGTGATTTCAAAACCACA
TACAAAGCAAAAAAAGATGTTCGTTTGCCGGACGCGCATGAAGTCGATCACCGCATTGAGATCCTGTCAC
ATGATAAAGATTACAATAAGGTCCGCCTTTATGAGCACGCTGAGGCCCGCTATTCTATGCTGCCCAGCC
