>Addgene plasmid #81130 | pEZ06 | addgene partial sequence | sequence record 160120 | M13pUC-Fwd 5'-CCCAGTCACGACGTTGTAAAACG-3'
CTATAGGGCGCATGCTGAACAACTTTGGCTGCCGTCCCACCATCGCCAACCCAAGCAACGGCGATCGCCA
CGGTGCAAGACAATTGGGACATGGCCCTAGCCCAACAGCCCAACGACCCCGAAATTTTGATGGCCCTGGG
TTTTGTCCATTACCTCAATGCAGATTACGAAGCCGCCAATGATCGTTGGTATGAAGCCTTAGCGGCGGCA
ACGACCCAGGATTTCCCCCCAGCCCTCCAGGCGGAGATTTATGCGGGCCTGGCGATTAGTATGTACGATT
TGGCCCAAAGGCAACCCACCGACGTTGACCAGGAAATTCTTGTAGGGAAAGCCGAAAAACTCCGGGCGAT
CGCCCTAGATCTCGATCGTTCCCAGCTCAACCCCCGCCGCCTCGAACAAAGTTGGTTATGGTTCCCTGAG
GCGATCGCCACTTGGCAAACCCTGCTCGCTTTAGAAGAATCTCCCTAGGTCATATCCGGGGCATACATTC
GATCAACTTGAGCGCTCTAGACAAAAAACCCGTCAAGACCCGTTTAGAGGCCCCAAGGGGTTATGCTAGT
TATTGCTCAGCGGTGGCAGCAGCCAACTCAGCTTCCTTTCGGGCTTTGTTAGCAGCCGGATCCTTATTTA
GCTTGGCTGGGCAGCATAGAATAGCGGGCCTCAGCGTGCTCATAAAGGCGGACCTTATTGTAATCTTTAT
CATGTGACAGGATCTCAATGCGGTGATCGACTTCATGCGCGTCCGGCAAACGAACATCTTTTTTTGCTTT
GTATGTGGTTTTGAAATCACAACGGTAATGGCCTCCCCCTTCGAGAAGCAGCGCCATATTAACATCGCCT
TTCAGAACGCCATCGCGAACGTACATTTTCTCTGTCGACGGTTCCCATTTAAGCGTCTTTTTCTGCATCA
CTGGGCCATTCGGCGGGAAGTTTGTCCCGTCGAAGCGAATTTTGTAAAA
